Addgene plasmid #103976: pEB1-Sapphire
Purpose: Plasmid encoding Sapphire
Depositing lab: Philippe Cluzel. Depositing organization: Harvard University. Publication: Systematic characterization of maturation time of fluorescent proteins in living cells. Balleza E, Kim JM, Cluzel P. Nat Methods. 2018 Jan;15(1):47-51. doi: 10.1038/nmeth.4509. Epub 2017 Nov 20. PubMed 29320486.
Backbone
  Vector backbone: pEB1
  Backbone size w/o insert (bp): 3674
  Total vector size (bp): 4391
  Modifications to backbone: Derived from pUA66. Inserted constitutive promoter proC. Replaced original insert with FP of interest.
  Vector type: Bacterial Expression ; Low copy
Growth in bacteria
  Bacterial resistance: Kanamycin, 50 μg/mL
  Growth temperature: 37°C
  Growth strain: MG1655
  Copy number: Low Copy
Gene/Insert
  Gene/Insert name: Sapphire
  Species: Synthetic
  Insert size (bp): 717
  Mutation: Mutations relative to wild-type GFP (S72A, Y145F, T203I)
  Promoter: proC
  Cloning method: Gibson Cloning
  Sequencing primers: 5′ GCGTATCACGAGGCCCTTTC; 3′ AAAGGGAAAACTGTCCATATGCAC
Terms and licenses: Academic/Nonprofit Terms; Industry Terms: Not Available to Industry
Depositor comments: This FP derives from wtGFP. In this plasmid, the FP is coded with the original wtGFP nucleotide coding sequence except where mutations specific to the FP occur (see map). Please see "Notes On Plasmids In This Collection" document for further details and references.
How to cite: pEB1-Sapphire was a gift from Philippe Cluzel (Addgene plasmid # 103976 ; http://n2t.net/addgene:103976 ; RRID:Addgene_103976)
