[The description below was written by a language model from this plasmid's Addgene catalogue record and pLannotate feature annotations shown in this document.]
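Description:
pEB1-Sapphire is a low-copy bacterial expression plasmid of about 4.4 kb that constitutively produces the fluorescent protein Sapphire in Escherichia coli. Its pEB1 backbone derives from pUA66, modified by inserting the constitutive proC promoter and replacing the original insert with the fluorescent protein of interest by Gibson cloning. Replication depends on the pSC101 origin together with the plasmid-encoded Rep101 (RepA) protein, a pairing that keeps copy number low. Selection is by kanamycin resistance, provided by a neo/nptII aminoglycoside phosphotransferase gene followed by the phage lambda t0 terminator. A short annotated tnpA fragment next to this marker is presumably a nonfunctional remnant of the Tn5 origin of the resistance cassette. The recorded growth strain is MG1655.

The payload is a 717 bp Sapphire coding sequence, a long Stokes shift variant of Aequorea victoria GFP carrying the S72A, Y145F and T203I substitutions relative to wild-type GFP. According to the depositor, the original wild-type GFP nucleotide sequence is retained except at the codons specifying these mutations. The feature table does not annotate proC, but the record names it as the promoter, and it would lie in the short region upstream of the open reading frame. Downstream, a remnant of the pUC18/19 multiple cloning site and the rrnB T1 terminator end transcription. No tags or fusion partners are recorded. The plasmid belongs to a collection built on a common backbone for the systematic characterization of fluorescent protein maturation times in living cells, where uniform low-copy constitutive expression allows different proteins to be compared.
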