Features (pLannotate 1.2.2; 8 found; start..end, strand, type, name):
    194..907     +  CDS            Sapphire: Sapphire is a basic (constitutively fluorescent) long stokes shift fluorescent protein published in 1998, derived from Aequorea victoria. It is reported to be a rapidly-maturing weak dimer with low acid sensitivity.
    918..937     +  misc_feature   MCS (fragment): pUC18/19 multiple cloning site
    948..1034    +  terminator     rrnB T1 terminator: Escherichia coli rrnB; transcription terminator T1 from the E. coli rrnB gene
   1572..2522    -  CDS            Rep101: RepA protein needed for replication with the pSC101 origin; rep101
   2570..2792    -  rep_origin     pSC101 ori: low-copy replication origin that requires the Rep101 protein
   3284..3378    -  terminator     lambda t0 terminator: transcription terminator from phage lambda
   3412..4203    -  CDS            neo: KKA2_KLEPN - Also known as kan, nptII. Experimental evidence at protein level: Swiss-Prot protein existence level 1. Resistance to kanamycin, neomycin, paromomycin, ribostamycin, butirosin and gentamicin B. From Klebsiella pneumoniae.
   4235..4354    -  CDS            tnpA (fragment): TN5P_ECOLX - Also known as tnp. Experimental evidence at protein level: Swiss-Prot protein existence level 1. Mediates transposition of transposon Tn5 by a 'cut and paste' mechanism. First, the monomeric transposase binds the 19 bp inverted DNA repeats flanking the transposon. Then, dimerization of the DNA- bound transposase creates a synaptic DNA complex. After nicking of the first DNA strand, excision of the transposon proceeds through a series of intermediates. The transposase then mediates the insertion of the transposon at a new site by strand transfer. The activity of the wild- type tran
>Addgene plasmid #103976 | pEB1-Sapphire | addgene full sequence | sequence record 200310 | Addgene NGS Result
TCACGAGGCCCTTTCGTCTTCACCACAGCTAACACCACGTCGTCCCTATCTGCTGCCCTAGGTCTATGAG
TGGTTGCTGGATAACTTTACGGGCATGCATAAGGCTCGTATGATATATTCAGGGAGACCACAACGGTTTC
CCTCTACAAATAATTTTGTTTAACTTTTCTAGATTTAAGAAGGAGATATACATATGAGTAAAGGAGAAGA
ACTTTTCACTGGAGTTGTCCCAATTCTTGTTGAATTAGATGGTGATGTTAATGGGCACAAATTTTCTGTC
AGTGGAGAGGGTGAAGGTGATGCAACATACGGAAAACTTACCCTTAAATTTATTTGCACTACTGGAAAAC
TACCTGTTCCATGGCCAACACTTGTCACTACTTTCTCTTATGGTGTTCAATGCTTTGCGAGATACCCAGA
TCATATGAAACAGCATGACTTTTTCAAGAGTGCCATGCCCGAAGGTTATGTACAGGAAAGAACTATATTT
TTCAAAGATGACGGGAACTACAAGACACGTGCTGAAGTCAAGTTTGAAGGTGATACCCTTGTTAATAGAA
TCGAGTTAAAAGGTATTGATTTTAAAGAAGATGGAAACATTCTTGGACACAAATTGGAATACAACTTTAA
CTCACACAATGTATACATCATGGCAGACAAACAAAAGAATGGAATCAAAGTTAACTTCAAAATTAGACAC
AACATTGAAGATGGAAGCGTTCAACTAGCAGACCATTATCAACAAAATACTCCAATTGGCGATGGCCCTG
TCCTTTTACCAGACAACCATTACCTGTCCATACAATCTGCCCTTTCGAAAGATCCCAACGAAAAGAGAGA
CCACATGGTCCTTCTTGAGTTTGTAACAGCTGCTGGGATTACACATGGCATGGATGAACTATACAAATAA
ATGTCCAGACCTGCAGGCATGCAAGCTCTAGAGGCATCAAATAAAACGAAAGGCTCAGTCGAAAGACTGG
GCCTTTCGTTTTATCTGTTGTTTGTCGGTGAACGCTCTCCTGAGTAGGACAAATCCGCCGCCCTAGACCT
AGGGTACGGGTTTTGCTGCCCGCAAACGGGCTGTTCTGGTGTTGCTAGTTTGTTATCAGAATCGCAGATC
CGGCTTCAGCCGGTTTGCCGGCTGAAAGCGCTATTTCTTCCAGAATTGCCATGATTTTTTCCCCACGGGA
GGCGTCACTGGCTCCCGTGTTGTCGGCAGCTTTGATTCGATAAGCAGCATCGCCTGTTTCAGGCTGTCTA
TGTGTGACTGTTGAGCTGTAACAAGTTGTCTCAGGTGTTCAATTTCATGTTCTAGTTGCTTTGTTTTACT
GGTTTCACCTGTTCTATTAGGTGTTACATGCTGTTCATCTGTTACATTGTCGATCTGTTCATGGTGAACA
GCTTTGAATGCACCAAAAACTCGTAAAAGCTCTGATGTATCTATCTTTTTTACACCGTTTTCATCTGTGC
ATATGGACAGTTTTCCCTTTGATATGTAACGGTGAACAGTTGTTCTACTTTTGTTTGTTAGTCTTGATGC
TTCACTGATAGATACAAGAGCCATAAGAACCTCAGATCCTTCCGTATTTAGCCAGTATGTTCTCTAGTGT
GGTTCGTTGTTTTTGCGTGAGCCATGAGAACGAACCATTGAGATCATACTTACTTTGCATGTCACTCAAA
AATTTTGCCTCAAAACTGGTGAGCTGAATTTTTGCAGTTAAAGCATCGTGTAGTGTTTTTCTTAGTCCGT
TATGTAGGTAGGAATCTGATGTAATGGTTGTTGGTATTTTGTCACCATTCATTTTTATCTGGTTGTTCTC
AAGTTCGGTTACGAGATCCATTTGTCTATCTAGTTCAACTTGGAAAATCAACGTATCAGTCGGGCGGCCT
CGCTTATCAACCACCAATTTCATATTGCTGTAAGTGTTTAAATCTTTACTTATTGGTTTCAAAACCCATT
GGTTAAGCCTTTTAAACTCATGGTAGTTATTTTCAAGCATTAACATGAACTTAAATTCATCAAGGCTAAT
CTCTATATTTGCCTTGTGAGTTTTCTTTTGTGTTAGTTCTTTTAATAACCACTCATAAATCCTCATAGAG
TATTTGTTTTCAAAAGACTTAACATGTTCCAGATTATATTTTATGAATTTTTTTAACTGGAAAAGATAAG
GCAATATCTCTTCACTAAAAACTAATTCTAATTTTTCGCTTGAGAACTTGGCATAGTTTGTCCACTGGAA
AATCTCAAAGCCTTTAACCAAAGGATTCCTGATTTCCACAGTTCTCGTCATCAGCTCTCTGGTTGCTTTA
GCTAATACACCATAAGCATTTTCCCTACTGATGTTCATCATCTGAGCGTATTGGTTATAAGTGAACGATA
CCGTCCGTTCTTTCCTTGTAGGGTTTTCAATCGTGGGGTTGAGTAGTGCCACACAGCATAAAATTAGCTT
GGTTTCATGCTCCGTTAAGTCATAGCGACTAATCGCTAGTTCATTTGCTTTGAAAACAACTAATTCAGAC
ATACATCTCAATTGGTCTAGGTGATTTTAATCACTATACCAATTGAGATGGGCTAGTCAATGATAATTAC
TAGTCCTTTTCCTTTGAGTTGTGGGTATCTGTAAATTCTGCTAGACCTTTGCTGGAAAACTTGTAAATTC
TGCTAGACCCTCTGTAAATTCCGCTAGACCTTTGTGTGTTTTTTTTGTTTATATTCAAGTGGTTATAATT
TATAGAATAAAGAAAGAATAAAAAAAGATAAAAAGAATAGATCCCAGCCCTGTGTATAACTCACTACTTT
AGTCAGTTCCGCAGTATTACAAAAGGATGTCGCAAACGCTGTTTGCTCCTCTACAAAACAGACCTTAAAA
CCCTAAAGGCTTAAGTAGCACCCTCGCAAGCTCGGGCAAATCGCTGAATATTCCTTTTGTCTCCGACCAT
CAGGCACCTGAGTCGCTGTCTTTTTCGTGACATTCAGTTCGCTGCGCTCACGGCTCTGGCAGTGAATGGG
GGTAAATGGCACTACAGGCGCCTTTTATGGATTCATGCAAGGAAACTACCCATAATACAAGAAAAGCCCG
TCACGGGCTTCTCAGGGCGTTTTATGGCGGGTCTGCTATGTGGTGCTATCTGACTTTTTGCTGTTCAGCA
GTTCCTGCCCTCTGATTTTCCAGTCTGACCACTTCGGATTATCCCGTGACAGGTCATTCAGACTGGCTAA
TGCACCCAGTAAGGCAGCGGTATCATCAACAGGCTTACCCGTCTTACTGTCCCTAGTGCTTGGATTCTCA
CCAATAAAAAACGCCCGGCGGCAACCGAGCGTTCTGAACAAATCCAGATGGAGTTCTGAGGTCATTACTG
GATCTATCAACAGGAGTCCAAGCGAGCTCTCGAACCCCAGAGTCCCGCTCAGAAGAACTCGTCAAGAAGG
CGATAGAAGGCGATGCGCTGCGAATCGGGAGCGGCGATACCGTAAAGCACGAGGAAGCGGTCAGCCCATT
CGCCGCCAAGCTCTTCAGCAATATCACGGGTAGCCAACGCTATGTCCTGATAGCGGTCCGCCACACCCAG
CCGGCCACAGTCGATGAATCCAGAAAAGCGGCCATTTTCCACCATGATATTCGGCAAGCAGGCATCGCCA
TGGGTCACGACGAGATCCTCGCCGTCGGGCATGCGCGCCTTGAGCCTGGCGAACAGTTCGGCTGGCGCGA
GCCCCTGATGCTCTTCGTCCAGATCATCCTGATCGACAAGACCGGCTTCCATCCGAGTACGTGCTCGCTC
GATGCGATGTTTCGCTTGGTGGTCGAATGGGCAGGTAGCCGGATCAAGCGTATGCAGCCGCCGCATTGCA
TCAGCCATGATGGATACTTTCTCGGCAGGAGCAAGGTGAGATGACAGGAGATCCTGCCCCGGCACTTCGC
CCAATAGCAGCCAGTCCCTTCCCGCTTCAGTGACAACGTCGAGCACAGCTGCGCAAGGAACGCCCGTCGT
GGCCAGCCACGATAGCCGCGCTGCCTCGTCCTGCAGTTCATTCAGGGCACCGGACAGGTCGGTCTTGACA
AAAAGAACCGGGCGCCCCTGCGCTGACAGCCGGAACACGGCGGCATCAGAGCAGCCGATTGTCTGTTGTG
CCCAGTCATAGCCGAATAGCCTCTCCACCCAAGCGGCCGGAGAACCTGCGTGCAATCCATCTTGTTCAAT
CATGCGAAACGATCCTCATCCTGTCTCTTGATCAGATCTTGATCCCCTGCGCCATCAGATCCTTGGCGGC
AAGAAAGCCATCCAGTTTACTTTGCAGGGCTTCCCAACCTTACCAGAGGGCGCCCCAGCTGGCAATTCCG
ACGTCTAAGAAACCATTATTATCATGACATTAACCTATAAAAATAGGCGTA
